Addgene plasmid #246691: p3xFLAG-CMV-9-sGPR124 ΔLRR-His
Purpose: Expression vector for secreted human GPR124 ECD lacking LRR domain, N-terminal 3xFLAG tag, C-terminal 6xHis tag
Depositing lab: Calvin Kuo & Mario Vallon. Depositing organization: Stanford University. Publication: A RECK-WNT7 Receptor-Ligand Interaction Enables Isoform-Specific Regulation of Wnt Bioavailability. Vallon M, Yuki K, Nguyen TD, Chang J, Yuan J, Siepe D, Miao Y, Essler M, Noda M, Garcia KC, Kuo CJ. Cell Rep. 2018 Oct 9;25(2):339-349.e9. doi: 10.1016/j.celrep.2018.09.045. PubMed 30304675.
Backbone
  Vector backbone: p3xFLAG-CMV-9
  Vector type: Mammalian Expression
  Selectable markers: Neomycin (select with G418)
Growth in bacteria
  Bacterial resistance: Ampicillin, 100 μg/mL
  Growth temperature: 37°C
  Growth strain: DH5alpha
  Copy number: High Copy
Gene/Insert
  Gene/Insert name: GPR124 (alt names: ADGRA2; TEM5)
  Species: H. sapiens (human)
  Mutation: ECD Δaa 34-247
  Entrez Gene: ADGRA2 (a.k.a. GPR124, TEM5)
  Promoter: CMV
  Tag / fusion protein: 3xFLAG (N terminal on insert); 6xHis (C terminal on insert)
  Cloning method: Other
Resource information
  A portion of this plasmid was derived from a plasmid made by: Bert Vogelstein (Addgene #16561)
Terms and licenses: Academic/Nonprofit Terms; Industry Terms: Not Available to Industry
How to cite: p3xFLAG-CMV-9-sGPR124 ΔLRR-His was a gift from Calvin Kuo & Mario Vallon (Addgene plasmid # 246691 ; http://n2t.net/addgene:246691 ; RRID:Addgene_246691)
