[The description below was written by a language model from this plasmid's Addgene catalogue record and pLannotate feature annotations shown in this document.]
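Description:
p3xFLAG-CMV-9-sGPR124 ΔLRR-His is a mammalian expression plasmid of about 7.9 kb, built on the p3xFLAG-CMV-9 backbone, for producing a secreted, truncated form of the human adhesion GPCR GPR124 (ADGRA2, also called TEM5). It is maintained in E. coli as a high-copy plasmid through a ColE1/pUC-type origin with ampicillin selection from the β-lactamase gene, and it also carries an f1 phage origin. For stable selection in mammalian cells, an SV40 enhancer/early promoter drives a neomycin phosphotransferase gene (G418 resistance), terminated by an SV40 polyadenylation signal. The adjacent ble and partial str annotations are consistent with carry-over from the transposon-derived neo region, and small lacZα, lac promoter/operator, lacI and T7 promoter fragments appear to be backbone remnants rather than functional parts of the design.

The expression cassette uses the human CMV immediate-early enhancer and promoter and ends with the human growth hormone polyadenylation signal. The open reading frame begins with the preprotrypsin leader, which directs the product into the secretory pathway. This is followed by a 3xFLAG epitope with an enterokinase cleavage site, then the GPR124 extracellular domain fragment carrying a deletion of amino acids 34–247 that removes the leucine-rich repeat (LRR) domain, and finally a C-terminal 6xHis tag, which the automated annotation labels as a capTEV fragment. Because the transmembrane region is absent, the protein should be released into culture medium, where the FLAG and His tags allow detection and affinity purification. As a domain-deletion variant, the construct is suited to mapping which parts of the GPR124 ectodomain are needed for its interactions. The associated work concerns RECK–WNT7 receptor–ligand binding and the regulation of Wnt bioavailability.
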