Features (pLannotate 1.2.2; 24 found; start..end, strand, type, name):
    233..821     -  rep_origin     ori: high-copy-number ColE1/pMB1/pBR322/pUC origin of replication
    992..1852    -  CDS            AmpR: β-lactamase; bla; confers resistance to ampicillin, carbenicillin, and related antibiotics
   1853..1957    -  promoter       AmpR promoter: bla
   1984..2456    +  rep_origin     f1 ori (sequence partly withheld): f1 bacteriophage origin of replication; arrow indicates direction of (+) strand synthesis
   2460..2614    -  CDS            lacZα (fragment): LacZα fragment of β-galactosidase; lacZ fragment
   2774..3153    +  enhancer       CMV enhancer: human cytomegalovirus immediate early enhancer
   3155..3354    +  promoter       CMV promoter: human cytomegalovirus (CMV) immediate early promoter
   3388..3432    +  CDS            preprotrypsin leader: leader sequence from mouse preprotrypsin
   3433..3498    +  CDS            3xFLAG: three tandem FLAG® epitope tags, followed by an enterokinase cleavage site
   3514..5067    +  CDS            ADGRA2 (fragment): AGRA2_HUMAN - Also known as GPR124 From Homo sapiens (Human).
   5083..5100    +  CDS            capTEV™ (fragment): composite tag for in vivo biotinylation, TEV protease cleavage, and 6xHis tagging
   5111..5733    +  polyA_signal   hGH poly(A) signal: human growth hormone polyadenylation signal
   5762..6076    +  promoter       SV40 promoter: SV40 enhancer and early promoter
   6127..6918    +  CDS            neo: KKA2_KLEPN - Also known as kan, nptII. Experimental evidence at protein level: Swiss-Prot protein existence level 1. Resistance to kanamycin, neomycin, paromomycin, ribostamycin, butirosin and gentamicin B. From Klebsiella pneumoniae.
   6942..7319    +  CDS            ble: BLE_KLEPN - Experimental evidence at protein level: Swiss-Prot protein existence level 1. Binding protein with a strong affinity to the bleomycin family of antibiotics. Binds to CL990; an antimitotic-antibiotic compound. From Klebsiella pneumoniae.
   7361..7420    +  CDS            str (fragment): STR_KLEPN - Protein inferred from homology: Swiss-Prot protein existence level 3. The aminoglycoside phosphotransferases achieve inactivation of their antibiotic substrates by phosphorylation. From Klebsiella pneumoniae.
   7443..7466    -  rep_origin     CloDF13 ori (fragment): Plasmids containing the CloDF13 (CDF) origin of replication can be propagated in E. coli cells that contain additional plasmids with compatible origins.
   7467..7550    +  CDS            large T antigen (fragment): large T antigen from SV40 (simian virus 40)
   7573..7707    +  polyA_signal   SV40 poly(A) signal: SV40 polyadenylation signal
   7713..7731    -  promoter       T7 promoter: promoter for bacteriophage T7 RNA polymerase
   7769..7785    -  protein_bind   lac operator: The lac repressor binds to the lac operator to inhibit transcription in E. coli. This inhibition can be relieved by adding lactose or isopropyl-β-D-thiogalactopyranoside (IPTG). lac repressor encoded by lacI
   7793..7823    -  promoter       lac promoter: promoter for the E. coli lac operon
   7838..7859    -  protein_bind   CAP binding site: CAP binding activates transcription in the presence of cAMP. E. coli catabolite activator protein
   7872..50      -  CDS            lacI (fragment) (across the origin): lac repressor; lacI; The lac repressor binds to the lac operator to inhibit transcription in E. coli. This inhibition can be relieved by adding lactose or isopropyl-β-D-thiogalactopyranoside (IPTG).
>Addgene plasmid #246691 | p3xFLAG-CMV-9-sGPR124 ΔLRR-His | addgene full sequence | sequence record 495741 | Addgene NGS Result
ATTAATGAATCGGCCAACGCGCGGGGAGAGGCGGTTTGCGTATTGGGCGCTCTTCCGCTTCCTCGCTCAC
TGACTCGCTGCGCTCGGTCGTTCGGCTGCGGCGAGCGGTATCAGCTCACTCAAAGGCGGTAATACGGTTA
TCCACAGAATCAGGGGATAACGCAGGAAAGAACATGTGAGCAAAAGGCCAGCAAAAGGCCAGGAACCGTA
AAAAGGCCGCGTTGCTGGCGTTTTTCCATAGGCTCCGCCCCCCTGACGAGCATCACAAAAATCGACGCTC
AAGTCAGAGGTGGCGAAACCCGACAGGACTATAAAGATACCAGGCGTTTCCCCCTGGAAGCTCCCTCGTG
CGCTCTCCTGTTCCGACCCTGCCGCTTACCGGATACCTGTCCGCCTTTCTCCCTTCGGGAAGCGTGGCGC
TTTCTCATAGCTCACGCTGTAGGTATCTCAGTTCGGTGTAGGTCGTTCGCTCCAAGCTGGGCTGTGTGCA
CGAACCCCCCGTTCAGCCCGACCGCTGCGCCTTATCCGGTAACTATCGTCTTGAGTCCAACCCGGTAAGA
CACGACTTATCGCCACTGGCAGCAGCCACTGGTAACAGGATTAGCAGAGCGAGGTATGTAGGCGGTGCTA
CAGAGTTCTTGAAGTGGTGGCCTAACTACGGCTACACTAGAAGAACAGTATTTGGTATCTGCGCTCTGCT
GAAGCCAGTTACCTTCGGAAAAAGAGTTGGTAGCTCTTGATCCGGCAAACAAACCACCGCTGGTAGCGGT
GGTTTTTTTGTTTGCAAGCAGCAGATTACGCGCAGAAAAAAAGGATCTCAAGAAGATCCTTTGATCTTTT
CTACGGGGTCTGACGCTCAGTGGAACGAAAACTCACGTTAAGGGATTTTGGTCATGAGATTATCAAAAAG
GATCTTCACCTAGATCCTTTTAAATTAAAAATGAAGTTTTAAATCAATCTAAAGTATATATGAGTAAACT
TGGTCTGACAGTTACCAATGCTTAATCAGTGAGGCACCTATCTCAGCGATCTGTCTATTTCGTTCATCCA
TAGTTGCCTGACTCCCCGTCGTGTAGATAACTACGATACGGGAGGGCTTACCATCTGGCCCCAGTGCTGC
AATGATACCGCGAGACCCACGCTCACCGGCTCCAGATTTATCAGCAATAAACCAGCCAGCCGGAAGGGCC
GAGCGCAGAAGTGGTCCTGCAACTTTATCCGCCTCCATCCAGTCTATTAATTGTTGCCGGGAAGCTAGAG
TAAGTAGTTCGCCAGTTAATAGTTTGCGCAACGTTGTTGCCATTGCTACAGGCATCGTGGTGTCACGCTC
GTCGTTTGGTATGGCTTCATTCAGCTCCGGTTCCCAACGATCAAGGCGAGTTACATGATCCCCCATGTTG
TGCAAAAAAGCGGTTAGCTCCTTCGGTCCTCCGATCGTTGTCAGAAGTAAGTTGGCCGCAGTGTTATCAC
TCATGGTTATGGCAGCACTGCATAATTCTCTTACTGTCATGCCATCCGTAAGATGCTTTTCTGTGACTGG
TGAGTACTCAACCAAGTCATTCTGAGAATAGTGTATGCGGCGACCGAGTTGCTCTTGCCCGGCGTCAATA
CGGGATAATACCGCGCCACATAGCAGAACTTTAAAAGTGCTCATCATTGGAAAACGTTCTTCGGGGCGAA
AACTCTCAAGGATCTTACCGCTGTTGAGATCCAGTTCGATGTAACCCACTCGTGCACCCAACTGATCTTC
AGCATCTTTTACTTTCACCAGCGTTTCTGGGTGAGCAAAAACAGGAAGGCAAAATGCCGCAAAAAAGGGA
ATAAGGGCGACACGGAAATGTTGAATACTCATACTCTTCCTTTTTCAATATTATTGAAGCATTTATCAGG
GTTATTGTCTCATGAGCGGATACATATTTGAATGTATTTAGAAAAATAAACAAATAGGGGTTCCGCGCAC
ATTTCCCCGAAAAGTGCCACCTG
[124 nt withheld, positions 1984-2107]
C
[91 nt withheld, positions 2109-2199]
A
[49 nt withheld, positions 2201-2249]
CCTTTGACGTTGGAGTCCACGTTCTTTAAGAGTCCACTATTAAAGAAC
[33 nt withheld, positions 2298-2330]
ACCCTATCTCGGTCTATTCTTTTGATTTATAAGGGATTTTGCCGATTTCGGCCTATTGGTTAAAAAATGA
GCTGATTTAACAAAAATTTAACGCGAATTTTAACAAAATATTAACGCTTACAATTTCCATTCGCCATTCA
GGCTGCGCAACTGTTGGGAAGGGCGATCGGTGCGGGCCTCTTCGCTATTACGCCAGCTGGCGAAAGGGGG
ATGTGCTGCAAGGCGATTAAGTTGGGTAACGCCAGGGTTTTCCCAGTCACGACGTTGTAAAACGACGGCC
AGTGCCAAGCTGATCTATACATTGAATCAATATTGGCAATTAGCCATATTAGTCATTGGTTATATAGCAT
AAATCAATATTGGCTATTGGCCATTGCATACGTTGTATCTATATCATAATATGTACATTTATATTGGCTC
ATGTCCAATATGACCGCCATGTTGACATTGATTATTGACTAGTTATTAATAGTAATCAATTACGGGGTCA
TTAGTTCATAGCCCATATATGGAGTTCCGCGTTACATAACTTACGGTAAATGGCCCGCCTGGCTGACCGC
CCAACGACCCCCGCCCATTGACGTCAATAATGACGTATGTTCCCATAGTAACGCCAATAGGGACTTTCCA
TTGACGTCAATGGGTGGAGTATTTACGGTAAACTGCCCACTTGGCAGTACATCAAGTGTATCATATGCCA
AGTCCGCCCCCTATTGACGTCAATGACGGTAAATGGCCCGCCTGGCATTATGCCCAGTACATGACCTTAC
GGGACTTTCCTACTTGGCAGTACATCTACGTATTAGTCATCGCTATTACCATGGTGATGCGGTTTTGGCA
GTACACCAATGGGCGTGGATAGCGGTTTGACTCACGGGGATTTCCAAGTCTCCACCCCATTGACGTCAAT
GGGAGTTTGTTTTGGCACCAAAATCAACGGGACTTTCCAAAATGTCGTAATAACCCCGCCCCGTTGACGC
AAATGGGCGGTAGGCGTGTACGGTGGGAGGTCTATATAAGCAGAGCTCGTTTAGTGAACCGTCAGAATTA
ATTCACCATGTCTGCACTTCTGATCCTAGCTCTTGTTGGAGCTGCAGTTGCTGACTACAAAGACCATGAC
GGTGATTATAAAGATCATGACATCGATTACAAGGATGACGATGACAAGCTTGCGGCCGCGAATTCACACC
ACCTCATCCCGGCCGCGAATTCACACCACCTCATCCCGTCCCTACGCCAAGTGGTGTTCCAGGGGGATCG
GCTGCCCTTCCAGTGCTCTGCCAGCTACCTGGGCAACGACACCCGCATCCGCTGGTACCACAACCGAGCC
CCTGTGGAGGGTGATGAGCAGGCGGGCATCCTCCTGGCCGAGAGCCTCATCCACGACTGCACCTTCATCA
CCAGTGAGCTGACGCTGTCTCACATCGGCGTGTGGGCCTCAGGCGAGTGGGAGTGCACCGTGTCCATGGC
CCAAGGCAACGCCAGCAAGAAGGTGGAGATCGTGGTGCTGGAGACCTCTGCCTCCTACTGCCCCGCCGAG
CGTGTTGCCAACAACCGCGGGGACTTCAGGTGGCCCCGAACTCTGGCTGGCATCACAGCCTACCAGTCCT
GCCTGCAGTATCCCTTCACCTCAGTGCCCCTGGGCGGGGGTGCCCCGGGCACCCGAGCCTCCCGCCGGTG
TGACCGTGCCGGCCGCTGGGAGCCAGGGGACTACTCCCACTGTCTCTACACCAACGACATCACCAGGGTG
CTGTACACCTTCGTGCTGATGCCCATCAATGCCTCCAATGCGCTGACCCTGGCTCACCAGCTGCGCGTGT
ACACAGCCGAGGCCGCTAGCTTTTCAGACATGATGGATGTAGTCTATGTGGCTCAGATGATCCAGAAATT
TTTGGGTTATGTCGACCAGATCAAAGAGCTGGTAGAGGTGATGGTGGACATGGCCAGCAACCTGATGCTG
GTGGACGAGCACCTGCTGTGGCTGGCCCAGCGCGAGGACAAGGCCTGCAGCCGCATCGTGGGTGCCCTGG
AGCGCATTGGGGGGGCCGCCCTCAGCCCCCATGCCCAGCACATCTCAGTGAATGCGAGGAACGTGGCATT
GGAGGCCTACCTCATCAAGCCGCACAGCTACGTGGGCCTGACCTGCACAGCCTTCCAGAGGAGGGAGGGA
GGGGTGCCGGGCACACGGCCAGGAAGCCCTGGCCAGAACCCCCCACCTGAGCCCGAGCCCCCAGCTGACC
AGCAGCTCCGCTTCCGCTGCACCACCGGGAGGCCCAATGTTTCTCTGTCGTCCTTCCACATCAAGAACAG
CGTGGCCCTGGCCTCCATCCAGCTGCCCCCGAGTCTATTCTCATCCCTTCCGGCTGCCCTGGCTCCCCCG
GTGCCCCCAGACTGCACCCTGCAACTGCTCGTCTTCCGAAATGGCCGCCTCTTCCACAGCCACAGCAACA
CCTCCCGCCCTGGAGCTGCTGGGCCTGGCAAGAGGCGTGGCGTGGCCACCCCCGTCATCTTCGCAGGAAC
CAGTGGCTGTGGCGTGGGAAACCTGACAGAGCCAGTGGCCGTTTCGCTGCGGCACTGGGCTGAGGGAGCC
GAACCTGTGGCCGCTTGGTGGAGCCAGGAGGGGCCCGGGGAGGCTGGGGGCTGGACCTCGGAGGGCTGCC
AGCTCCGCTCCAGCCAGCCCAATGTCAGCGCCCTGCACTGCCAGCACTTGGGCAATGTGGCCGTGCTCAT
GGAGCTGGATGGGGGGGGTTCTCATCATCATCATCATCATTAAGGATCCCGGGTGGCATCCCTGTGACCC
CTCCCCAGTGCCTCTCCTGGCCCTGGAAGTTGCCACTCCAGTGCCCACCAGCCTTGTCCTAATAAAATTA
AGTTGCATCATTTTGTCTGACTAGGTGTCCTTCTATAATATTATGGGGTGGAGGGGGGTGGTATGGAGCA
AGGGGCAAGTTGGGAAGACAACCTGTAGGGCCTGCGGGGTCTATTGGGAACCAAGCTGGAGTGCAGTGGC
ACAATCTTGGCTCACTGCAATCTCCGCCTCCTGGGTTCAAGCGATTCTCCTGCCTCAGCCTCCCGAGTTG
TTGGGATTCCAGGCATGCATGACCAGGCTCAGCTAATTTTTGTTTTTTTGGTAGAGACGGGGTTTCACCA
TATTGGCCAGGCTGGTCTCCAACTCCTAATCTCAGGTGATCTACCCACCTTGGCCTCCCAAATTGCTGGG
ATTACAGGCGTGAACCACTGCTCCCTTCCCTGTCCTTCTGATTTTAAAATAACTATACCAGCAGGAGGAC
GTCCAGACACAGCATAGGCTACCTGGCCATGCCCAACCGGTGGGACATTTGAGTTGCTTGCTTGGCACTG
TCCTCTCATGCGTTGGGTCCACTCAGTAGATGCCTGTTGAATTGGGTACGCGGCCAGCTTGGCTGTGGAA
TGTGTGTCAGTTAGGGTGTGGAAAGTCCCCAGGCTCCCCAGCAGGCAGAAGTATGCAAAGCATGCATCTC
AATTAGTCAGCAACCAGGTGTGGAAAGTCCCCAGGCTCCCCAGCAGGCAGAAGTATGCAAAGCATGCATC
TCAATTAGTCAGCAACCATAGTCCCGCCCCTAACTCCGCCCATCCCGCCTCCGCTAACTCCGCCCAGTTC
CGCCCATTCTCCGCCCCATGGCTGACTAATTTTTTTTATTTATGCAGGCCGAGGCCGCCTCGGCCTCTGA
GCTATTCCAGAAGTAGTGAGGAGGCTTTTTTGGAGGAATTGATCAGCTTGGGATCTGATCAAGAGACAGG
ATGAGGATCGTTTCGCATGATTGAACAAGATGGATTGCACGCAGGTTCTCCGGCCGCTTGGGTGGAGAGG
CTATTCGGCTATGACTGGGCACAACAGACAATCGGCTGCTCTGATGCCGCCGTGTTCCGGCTGTCAGCGC
AGGGGCGCCCGGTTCTTTTTGTCAAGACCGACCTGTCCGGTGCCCTGAATGAACTGCAGGACGAGGCAGC
GCGGCTATCGTGGCTGGCCACGACGGGCGTTCCTTGCGCAGCTGTGCTCGACGTTGTCACTGAAGCGGGA
AGGGACTGGCTGCTATTGGGCGAAGTGCCGGGGCAGGATCTCCTGTCATCTCACCTTGCTCCTGCCGAGA
AAGTATCCATCATGGCTGATGCAATGCGGCGGCTGCATACGCTTGATCCGGCTACCTGCCCATTCGACCA
CCAAGCGAAACATCGCATCGAGCGAGCACGTACTCGGATGGAAGCCGGTCTTGTCGATCAGGATGATCTG
GACGAAGAGCATCAGGGGCTCGCGCCAGCCGAACTGTTCGCCAGGCTCAAGGCGCGCATGCCCGACGGCG
AGGATCTCGTCGTGACCCATGGCGATGCCTGCTTGCCGAATATCATGGTGGAAAATGGCCGCTTTTCTGG
ATTCATCGACTGTGGCCGGCTGGGTGTGGCGGACCGCTATCAGGACATAGCGTTGGCTACCCGTGATATT
GCTGAAGAGCTTGGCGGCGAATGGGCTGACCGCTTCCTCGTGCTTTACGGTATCGCCGCTCCCGATTCGC
AGCGCATCGCCTTCTATCGCCTTCTTGACGAGTTCTTCTGAGCGGGACTCTGGGGTTCGAAATGACCGAC
CAAGCGACGCCCAACCTGCCATCACGAGATTTCGATTCCACCGCCGCCTTCTATGAAAGGTTGGGCTTCG
GAATCGTTTTCCGGGACGCCGGCTGGATGATCCTCCAGCGCGGGGATCTCATGCTGGAGTTCTTCGCCCA
CCCCGGGCTCGATCCCCTCGCGAGTTGGTTCAGCTGCTGCCTGAGGCTGGACGACCTCGCGGAGTTCTAC
CGGCAGTGCAAATCCGTCGGCATCCAGGAAACCAGCAGCGGCTATCCGCGCATCCATGCCCCCGAACTGC
AGGAGTGGGGAGGCACGATGGCCGCTTTGGTCGACCCGGACGGGACGCTCCTGCGCCTGATACAGAACGA
ATTGCTTGCAGGCATCTCATGAGTGTGTCTTCCCGTTTTCCGCCTGAGGTCACTGCGTGGATGGAGCGCT
GGCGCCTGCTGCGCGACGGCGAGCTGCTCACCACCCACTCGCCAAGCTGGAACCGTAAAAAGGCCGCGTT
GCTGGCGTTTTTCCATAGGCTCCGCCGATCATAATCAGCCATACCACATTTGTAGAGGTTTTACTTGCTT
TAAAAAACCTCCCACACCTCCCCCTGAACCTGAAACATAAAATGAATGCAATTGTTGTTGTTAACTTGTT
TATTGCAGCTTATAATGGTTACAAATAAAGCAATAGCATCACAAATTTCACAAATAAAGCATTTTTTTCA
CTGCATTCTAGTTGTGGTTTGTCCAAACTCATCAATGTATCTTATCATGTCTGGATCAATTCCCTATAGT
GAGTCGTATTAAATTCGTAATCATGTCATAGCTGTTTCCTGTGTGAAATTGTTATCCGCTCACAATTCCA
CACAACATACGAGCCGGAAGCATAAAGTGTAAAGCCTGGGGTGCCTAATGAGTGAGCTAACTCACATTAA
TTGCGTTGCGCTCACTGCCCGCTTTCCAGTCGGGAAACCTGTCGTGCCAGCTGC
